Addgene plasmid #239609: sgRNA-Dual_filler(hU6_H1/7SK hybrid)-EF1as_Thy1.1_P2A_Neo
Purpose: Backbone for the cloning of a dual sgRNA expression plasmid (hU6 and minimal H1/7SK hybrid promoters) using BsmbI. Selectable with a G418 resistance
Depositing lab: Philipp Rathert. Depositing organization: Universitaet Stuttgart. Publication: CRISPR GENome and epigenome engineering improves loss-of-function genetic-screening approaches. Stadager J, Bernardini C, Hartmann L, May H, Wiepcke J, Kuban M, Najafova Z, Johnsen SA, Legewie S, Traube FR, Jude J, Rathert P. Cell Rep Methods. 2025 Jun 16;5(6):101078. doi: 10.1016/j.crmeth.2025.101078. Epub 2025 Jun 10. PubMed 40499551.
Backbone
  Vector backbone: sgRNA-hU6-trc-EF1a-Thy1.1-P2A-Neo
  Vector type: Lentiviral, CRISPR
  Selectable markers: Neomycin (select with G418)
Growth in bacteria
  Bacterial resistance: Ampicillin, 100 μg/mL
  Growth temperature: 37°C
  Growth strain: NEB Stable
  Copy number: High Copy
Gene/Insert
  Gene/Insert name: filler-trcr-H1/7SKhybrid-filler
Terms and licenses: Academic/Nonprofit Terms; Industry Terms: Not Available to Industry
How to cite: sgRNA-Dual_filler(hU6_H1/7SK hybrid)-EF1as_Thy1.1_P2A_Neo was a gift from Philipp Rathert (Addgene plasmid # 239609 ; http://n2t.net/addgene:239609 ; RRID:Addgene_239609)
