[The description below was written by a language model from this plasmid's Addgene catalogue record and pLannotate feature annotations shown in this document.]
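Description:
sgRNA-Dual_filler(hU6_H1/7SK hybrid)-EF1as_Thy1.1_P2A_Neo is a lentiviral CRISPR cloning backbone of about 8.3 kb, designed to receive two guide sequences so that a pair of sgRNAs is expressed from a single provirus. It is propagated in E. coli as a high-copy plasmid with a ColE1/pUC-type origin and ampicillin resistance. An f1 origin, an SV40 origin and poly(A) signal, and lac-derived remnants are also annotated in the plasmid backbone. The viral frame has a third-generation, self-inactivating layout. An RSV promoter drives a truncated HIV-1 5' LTR, followed by the Ψ packaging signal, a gag fragment, the RRE, a cPPT/CTS, WPRE and a ΔU3 3' LTR. Packaging functions must therefore be supplied in trans.

The guide cassette begins with the human U6 RNA polymerase III promoter. According to the insert name, it continues with a filler, a tracrRNA scaffold, a minimal H1/7SK hybrid promoter and a second filler. The fillers are replaced with guide sequences by BsmBI cloning. The automated annotation detects only two short H1 promoter fragments, consistent with a minimal hybrid element, and a single partial S. pyogenes tracrRNA scaffold downstream of them. The first scaffold and the 7SK portion are not annotated.

Downstream, a short EF-1α core promoter drives mouse Thy1.1 (CD90.1), a surface marker suited to antibody-based detection or sorting. Per the construct name, Thy1.1 is linked through a P2A peptide to neomycin phosphotransferase for G418 selection of transduced cells. No Cas9 is encoded, so the nuclease or effector must come from elsewhere. The associated work concerns combined genome and epigenome engineering for loss-of-function genetic screens.
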