Features (pLannotate 1.2.2; 30 found; start..end, strand, type, name):
    118..298     +  LTR            5' LTR (truncated): truncated 5' long terminal repeat (LTR) from HIV-1
    345..470     +  misc_feature   HIV-1 Ψ: packaging signal of human immunodeficiency virus type 1
    454..817     +  CDS            HIV-1 gag (fragment): gag protein from human immunodeficiency virus 1; gag
    963..1196    +  misc_feature   RRE: The Rev response element (RRE) of HIV-1 allows for Rev-dependent mRNA export from the nucleus to the cytoplasm.
   1573..1599    +  CDS            Rev (fragment): human immunodeficiency virus 1 (HIV-1) Rev protein; rev; enhances nuclear export of unspliced and incompletely spliced viral mRNAs
   1603..1843    +  promoter       U6 promoter: RNA polymerase III promoter for human U6 snRNA
   2001..2025    +  promoter       H1 promoter (fragment): human H1 RNA promoter
   2068..2085    +  promoter       H1 promoter (fragment): human H1 RNA promoter
   2151..2218    +  misc_RNA       tracrRNA (fragment): trans-activating CRISPR RNA for the Streptococcus pyogenes CRISPR/Cas9 system
   2267..2384    +  misc_feature   cPPT/CTS: central polypurine tract and central termination sequence of HIV-1
   2453..2664    +  promoter       EF-1α core promoter: core promoter for human elongation factor EF-1α
   2684..3169    +  CDS            Thy1.1: mouse GPI-anchored cell surface glycoprotein of the immunoglobulin superfamily This allele of Thy1 is also known as CD90.1.
   3236..4027    +  CDS            neo: KKA2_KLEPN - Also known as kan, nptII. Experimental evidence at protein level: Swiss-Prot protein existence level 1. Resistance to kanamycin, neomycin, paromomycin, ribostamycin, butirosin and gentamicin B. From Klebsiella pneumoniae.
   4041..4629    +  misc_feature   WPRE: woodchuck hepatitis virus posttranscriptional regulatory element
   4680..4699    +  misc_feature   cPPT/CTS (fragment): central polypurine tract and central termination sequence of HIV-1
   4701..4934    +  LTR            3' LTR (ΔU3): self-inactivating 3' long terminal repeat (LTR) from HIV-1
   5012..5133    +  polyA_signal   SV40 poly(A) signal: SV40 polyadenylation signal
   5173..5308    +  rep_origin     SV40 ori: SV40 origin of replication
   5329..5347    -  promoter       T7 promoter: promoter for bacteriophage T7 RNA polymerase
   5355..5510    +  CDS            lacZα (fragment): LacZα fragment of β-galactosidase; lacZ fragment
   5515..5943    +  rep_origin     f1 ori (sequence partly withheld): f1 bacteriophage origin of replication; arrow indicates direction of (+) strand synthesis
   5996..6100    +  promoter       AmpR promoter: bla
   6101..6961    +  CDS            AmpR: β-lactamase; bla; confers resistance to ampicillin, carbenicillin, and related antibiotics
   7132..7720    +  rep_origin     ori: high-copy-number ColE1/pMB1/pBR322/pUC origin of replication
   7903..7995    +  CDS            lacI (fragment): lac repressor; lacI; The lac repressor binds to the lac operator to inhibit transcription in E. coli. This inhibition can be relieved by adding lactose or isopropyl-β-D-thiogalactopyranoside (IPTG).
   8008..8029    +  protein_bind   CAP binding site: CAP binding activates transcription in the presence of cAMP. E. coli catabolite activator protein
   8044..8074    +  promoter       lac promoter: promoter for the E. coli lac operon
   8082..8098    +  protein_bind   lac operator: The lac repressor binds to the lac operator to inhibit transcription in E. coli. This inhibition can be relieved by adding lactose or isopropyl-β-D-thiogalactopyranoside (IPTG). lac repressor encoded by lacI
   8143..8161    +  promoter       T3 promoter: promoter for bacteriophage T3 RNA polymerase
   8189..117     +  promoter       RSV promoter (across the origin): Rous sarcoma virus enhancer/promoter
>Addgene plasmid #239609 | sgRNA-Dual_filler(hU6_H1/7SK hybrid)-EF1as_Thy1.1_P2A_Neo | addgene full sequence | sequence record 487495 | Addgene NGS Result
TGGTACGATCGTGCCTTATTAGGAAGGCAACAGACGGGTCTGACATGGATTGGACGAACCACTGAATTGC
CGCATTGCAGAGATATTGTATTTAAGTGCCTAGCTCGATACATAAACGGGTCTCTCTGGTTAGACCAGAT
CTGAGCCTGGGAGCTCTCTGGCTAACTAGGGAACCCACTGCTTAAGCCTCAATAAAGCTTGCCTTGAGTG
CTTCAAGTAGTGTGTGCCCGTCTGTTGTGTGACTCTGGTAACTAGAGATCCCTCAGACCCTTTTAGTCAG
TGTGGAAAATCTCTAGCAGTGGCGCCCGAACAGGGACTTGAAAGCGAAAGGGAAACCAGAGGAGCTCTCT
CGACGCAGGACTCGGCTTGCTGAAGCGCGCACGGCAAGAGGCGAGGGGCGGCGACTGGTGAGTACGCCAA
AAATTTTGACTAGCGGAGGCTAGAAGGAGAGAGATGGGTGCGAGAGCGTCAGTATTAAGCGGGGGAGAAT
TAGATCGCGATGGGAAAAAATTCGGTTAAGGCCAGGGGGAAAGAAAAAATATAAATTAAAACATATAGTA
TGGGCAAGCAGGGAGCTAGAACGATTCGCAGTTAATCCTGGCCTGTTAGAAACATCAGAAGGCTGTAGAC
AAATACTGGGACAGCTACAACCATCCCTTCAGACAGGATCAGAAGAACTTAGATCATTATATAATACAGT
AGCAACCCTCTATTGTGTGCATCAAAGGATAGAGATAAAAGACACCAAGGAAGCTTTAGACAAGATAGAG
GAAGAGCAAAACAAAAGTAAGACCACCGCACAGCAAGCGGCCGCTGATCTTCAGACCTGGAGGAGGAGAT
ATGAGGGACAATTGGAGAAGTGAATTATATAAATATAAAGTAGTAAAAATTGAACCATTAGGAGTAGCAC
CCACCAAGGCAAAGAGAAGAGTGGTGCAGAGAGAAAAAAGAGCAGTGGGAATAGGAGCTTTGTTCCTTGG
GTTCTTGGGAGCAGCAGGAAGCACTATGGGCGCAGCGTCAATGACGCTGACGGTACAGGCCAGACAATTA
TTGTCTGGTATAGTGCAGCAGCAGAACAATTTGCTGAGGGCTATTGAGGCGCAACAGCATCTGTTGCAAC
TCACAGTCTGGGGCATCAAGCAGCTCCAGGCAAGAATCCTGGCTGTGGAAAGATACCTAAAGGATCAACA
GCTCCTGGGGATTTGGGGTTGCTCTGGAAAACTCATTTGCACCACTGCTGTGCCTTGGAATGCTAGTTGG
AGTAATAAATCTCTGGAACAGATTTGGAATCACACGACCTGGATGGAGTGGGACAGAGAAATTAACAATT
ACACAAGCTTAATACACTCCTTAATTGAAGAATCGCAAAACCAGCAAGAAAAGAATGAACAAGAATTATT
GGAATTAGATAAATGGGCAAGTTTGTGGAATTGGTTTAACATAACAAATTGGCTGTGGTATATAAAATTA
TTCATAATGATAGTAGGAGGCTTGGTAGGTTTAAGAATAGTTTTTGCTGTACTTTCTATAGTGAATAGAG
TTAGGCAGGGATATTCACCATTATCGTTTCAGACCCACCTCCCAACCCCGAGGGGACCCAGAGAGGGCCT
ATTTCCCATGATTCCTTCATATTTGCATATACGATACAAGGCTGTTAGAGAGATAATTAGAATTAATTTG
ACTGTAAACACAAAGATATTAGTACAAAATACGTGACGTAGAAAGTAATAATTTCTTGGGTAGTTTGCAG
TTTTAAAATTATGTTTTAAAATGGACTATCATATGCTTACCGTAACTTGAAAGTATTTCGATTTCTTGGC
TTTATATATCTTGTGGAAAGGACGAAACACCAGAGACGGTTGTAAATGAGCACACAAAATACACATGCGT
CTCCGAGAGCTAAGCAGAAAGCTGCATAGCAAGTTCAAATAAGGCTAGTCCGTACACAACTTGAAAAAGT
GGCAGCCGAGTCGGCTGCTTTTTTTTCAGCTCCATATTTAGCATGTCGCTATGTGTTCTGGGAAACTTGA
CCTAAGTGTAAAGTTGAGATTTCCTTCAGGTTTATATAGTTCTGTATGAGACCACTCTTTCCCAGAGACG
TTCAATTCCCGGAGAGACACTCGACCGTCTCTGTTTAAGAGCTATGCTGGAAACAGCATAGCAAGTTTAA
ATAAGGCTAGTCCGTTATCAACTTGAAAAAGTGGCACCGAGTCGGTGCTTTTTTTGAATTCTAGATCTTG
AGACAAATGGCAGTATTCATCCACAATTTTAAAAGAAAAGGGGGGATTGGGGGGTACAGTGCAGGGGAAA
GAATAGTAGACATAATAGCAACAGACATACAAACTAAAGAATTACAAAAACAAATTACAAAAATTCAAAA
TTTTCGGGTTTATTACAGGGACAGCAGAGATCCACTTTGGCGCCGGCTCGAGTGGCTCCGGTGCCCGTCA
GTGGGCAGAGCGCACATCGCCCACAGTCCCCGAGAAGTTGGGGGGAGGGGTCGGCAATTGAACCGGTGCC
TAGAGAAGGTGGCGCGGGGTAAACTGGGAAAGTGATGTCGTGTACTGGCTCCGCCTTTTTCCCGAGGGTG
GGGGAGAACCGTATATAAGTGCAGTAGTCGCCGTGAACGTTCTTTTTCGCAACGGGTTTGCCGCCAGAAC
ACAGGTGTCGTGACGCGGCCACCATGAACCCAGCCATCAGCGTCGCTCTCCTGCTCTCAGTCTTGCAGGT
GTCCCGAGGGCAGAAGGTGACCAGCCTGACAGCCTGCCTGGTGAACCAAAACCTTCGCCTGGACTGCCGC
CATGAGAATAACACCAAGGATAACTCCATCCAGCATGAGTTCAGCCTGACCCGAGAGAAGAGGAAGCACG
TGCTCTCAGGCACCCTCGGGATACCCGAGCACACGTACCGCTCCCGCGTCACCCTCTCCAACCAGCCCTA
TATCAAGGTCCTTACCCTAGCCAACTTCACCACCAAGGATGAGGGCGACTACTTTTGTGAGCTTCGAGTC
TCGGGCGCGAATCCCATGAGCTCCAACAAAAGTATCAGTGTGTATAGAGACAAACTGGTCAAGTGTGGCG
GCATAAGCCTGCTGGTTCAGAACACATCCTGGATGCTGCTGCTGCTGCTTTCCCTCTCCCTCCTCCAAGC
CCTGGACTTCATTTCTCTGGGCAGCGGCGCCACCAACTTCAGCCTGCTGAAGCAGGCCGGCGACGTGGAG
GAGAACCCCGGCCCCATGATTGAACAAGATGGATTGCACGCAGGTTCTCCGGCCGCTTGGGTGGAGAGGC
TATTCGGCTATGACTGGGCACAACAGACAATCGGCTGCTCTGATGCCGCCGTGTTCCGGCTGTCAGCGCA
GGGGCGCCCGGTTCTTTTTGTCAAGACCGACCTGTCCGGTGCCCTGAATGAACTGCAGGACGAGGCAGCG
CGGCTATCGTGGCTGGCCACGACGGGCGTTCCTTGCGCAGCTGTGCTCGACGTTGTCACTGAAGCGGGAA
GGGACTGGCTGCTATTGGGCGAAGTGCCGGGGCAGGATCTCCTGTCATCTCACCTTGCTCCTGCCGAGAA
AGTATCCATCATGGCTGATGCAATGCGGCGGCTGCATACGCTTGATCCGGCTACCTGCCCATTCGACCAC
CAAGCGAAACATCGCATCGAGCGAGCACGTACTCGGATGGAAGCCGGTCTTGTCGATCAGGATGATCTGG
ACGAAGAGCATCAGGGGCTCGCGCCAGCCGAACTGTTCGCCAGGCTCAAGGCGCGCATGCCCGACGGCGA
GGATCTCGTCGTGACCCATGGCGATGCCTGCTTGCCGAATATCATGGTGGAAAATGGCCGCTTTTCTGGA
TTCATCGACTGTGGCCGGCTGGGTGTGGCGGACCGCTATCAGGACATAGCGTTGGCTACCCGTGATATTG
CTGAAGAGCTTGGCGGCGAATGGGCTGACCGCTTCCTCGTGCTTTACGGTATCGCCGCTCCCGATTCGCA
GCGCATCGCCTTCTATCGCCTTCTTGACGAGTTCTTCTGATTAAGTCGACAATCAACCTCTGGATTACAA
AATTTGTGAAAGATTGACTGGTATTCTTAACTATGTTGCTCCTTTTACGCTATGTGGATACGCTGCTTTA
ATGCCTTTGTATCATGCTATTGCTTCCCGTATGGCTTTCATTTTCTCCTCCTTGTATAAATCCTGGTTGC
TGTCTCTTTATGAGGAGTTGTGGCCCGTTGTCAGGCAACGTGGCGTGGTGTGCACTGTGTTTGCTGACGC
AACCCCCACTGGTTGGGGCATTGCCACCACCTGTCAGCTCCTTTCCGGGACTTTCGCTTTCCCCCTCCCT
ATTGCCACGGCGGAACTCATCGCCGCCTGCCTTGCCCGCTGCTGGACAGGGGCTCGGCTGTTGGGCACTG
ACAATTCCGTGGTGTTGTCGGGGAAATCATCGTCCTTTCCTTGGCTGCTCGCCTGTGTTGCCACCTGGAT
TCTGCGCGGGACGTCCTTCTGCTACGTCCCTTCGGCCCTCAATCCAGCGGACCTTCCTTCCCGCGGCCTG
CTGCCGGCTCTGCGGCCTCTTCCGCGTCTTCGCCTTCGCCCTCAGACGAGTCGGATCTCCCTTTGGGCCG
CCTCCCCGCGTCGACTTTAAGACCAATGACTTACAAGGCAGCTGTAGATCTTAGCCACTTTTTAAAAGAA
AAGGGGGGACTGGAAGGGCTAATTCACTCCCAACGAAGACAAGATCTGCTTTTTGCTTGTACTGGGTCTC
TCTGGTTAGACCAGATCTGAGCCTGGGAGCTCTCTGGCTAACTAGGGAACCCACTGCTTAAGCCTCAATA
AAGCTTGCCTTGAGTGCTTCAAGTAGTGTGTGCCCGTCTGTTGTGTGACTCTGGTAACTAGAGATCCCTC
AGACCCTTTTAGTCAGTGTGGAAAATCTCTAGCAGTACGTATAGTAGTTCATGTCATCTTATTATTCAGT
ATTTATAACTTGCAAAGAAATGAATATCAGAGAGTGAGAGGAACTTGTTTATTGCAGCTTATAATGGTTA
CAAATAAAGCAATAGCATCACAAATTTCACAAATAAAGCATTTTTTTCACTGCATTCTAGTTGTGGTTTG
TCCAAACTCATCAATGTATCTTATCATGTCTGGCTCTAGCTATCCCGCCCCTAACTCCGCCCATCCCGCC
CCTAACTCCGCCCAGTTCCGCCCATTCTCCGCCCCATGGCTGACTAATTTTTTTTATTTATGCAGAGGCC
GAGGCCGCCTCGGCCTCTGAGCTATTCCAGAAGTAGTGAGGAGGCTTTTTTGGAGGCCTAGGGACGTACC
CAATTCGCCCTATAGTGAGTCGTATTACGCGCGCTCACTGGCCGTCGTTTTACAACGTCGTGACTGGGAA
AACCCTGGCGTTACCCAACTTAATCGCCTTGCAGCACATCCCCCTTTCGCCAGCTGGCGTAATAGCGAAG
AGGCCCGCACCGATCGCCCTTCCCAACAGTTGCGCAGCCTGAATGGCGAATGGG
[124 nt withheld, positions 5515-5638]
C
[91 nt withheld, positions 5640-5730]
A
[49 nt withheld, positions 5732-5780]
CCTTTGACGTTGGAGTCCACGTTCTTT
[37 nt withheld, positions 5808-5844]
ACCCTATCTCGGTCTATTCTTTTGATTTATAAGGGATTTTGCCGATTTCGGCCTATTGGTTAAAAAATGA
GCTGATTTAACAAAAATTTAACGCGAATTTTAACAAAATATTAACGCTTACAATTTAGGTGGCACTTTTC
GGGGAAATGTGCGCGGAACCCCTATTTGTTTATTTTTCTAAATACATTCAAATATGTATCCGCTCATGAG
ACAATAACCCTGATAAATGCTTCAATAATATTGAAAAAGGAAGAGTATGAGTATTCAACATTTCCGTGTC
GCCCTTATTCCCTTTTTTGCGGCATTTTGCCTTCCTGTTTTTGCTCACCCAGAAACGCTGGTGAAAGTAA
AAGATGCTGAAGATCAGTTGGGTGCACGAGTGGGTTACATCGAACTGGATCTCAACAGCGGTAAGATCCT
TGAGAGTTTTCGCCCCGAAGAACGTTTTCCAATGATGAGCACTTTTAAAGTTCTGCTATGTGGCGCGGTA
TTATCCCGTATTGACGCCGGGCAAGAGCAACTCGGTCGCCGCATACACTATTCTCAGAATGACTTGGTTG
AGTACTCACCAGTCACAGAAAAGCATCTTACGGATGGCATGACAGTAAGAGAATTATGCAGTGCTGCCAT
AACCATGAGTGATAACACTGCGGCCAACTTACTTCTGACAACGATCGGAGGACCGAAGGAGCTAACCGCT
TTTTTGCACAACATGGGGGATCATGTAACTCGCCTTGATCGTTGGGAACCGGAGCTGAATGAAGCCATAC
CAAACGACGAGCGTGACACCACGATGCCTGTAGCAATGGCAACAACGTTGCGCAAACTATTAACTGGCGA
ACTACTTACTCTAGCTTCCCGGCAACAATTAATAGACTGGATGGAGGCGGATAAAGTTGCAGGACCACTT
CTGCGCTCGGCCCTTCCGGCTGGCTGGTTTATTGCTGATAAATCTGGAGCCGGTGAGCGTGGGTCTCGCG
GTATCATTGCAGCACTGGGGCCAGATGGTAAGCCCTCCCGTATCGTAGTTATCTACACGACGGGGAGTCA
GGCAACTATGGATGAACGAAATAGACAGATCGCTGAGATAGGTGCCTCACTGATTAAGCATTGGTAACTG
TCAGACCAAGTTTACTCATATATACTTTAGATTGATTTAAAACTTCATTTTTAATTTAAAAGGATCTAGG
TGAAGATCCTTTTTGATAATCTCATGACCAAAATCCCTTAACGTGAGTTTTCGTTCCACTGAGCGTCAGA
CCCCGTAGAAAAGATCAAAGGATCTTCTTGAGATCCTTTTTTTCTGCGCGTAATCTGCTGCTTGCAAACA
AAAAAACCACCGCTACCAGCGGTGGTTTGTTTGCCGGATCAAGAGCTACCAACTCTTTTTCCGAAGGTAA
CTGGCTTCAGCAGAGCGCAGATACCAAATACTGTTCTTCTAGTGTAGCCGTAGTTAGGCCACCACTTCAA
GAACTCTGTAGCACCGCCTACATACCTCGCTCTGCTAATCCTGTTACCAGTGGCTGCTGCCAGTGGCGAT
AAGTCGTGTCTTACCGGGTTGGACTCAAGACGATAGTTACCGGATAAGGCGCAGCGGTCGGGCTGAACGG
GGGGTTCGTGCACACAGCCCAGCTTGGAGCGAACGACCTACACCGAACTGAGATACCTACAGCGTGAGCT
ATGAGAAAGCGCCACGCTTCCCGAAGGGAGAAAGGCGGACAGGTATCCGGTAAGCGGCAGGGTCGGAACA
GGAGAGCGCACGAGGGAGCTTCCAGGGGGAAACGCCTGGTATCTTTATAGTCCTGTCGGGTTTCGCCACC
TCTGACTTGAGCGTCGATTTTTGTGATGCTCGTCAGGGGGGCGGAGCCTATGGAAAAACGCCAGCAACGC
GGCCTTTTTACGGTTCCTGGCCTTTTGCTGGCCTTTTGCTCACATGTTCTTTCCTGCGTTATCCCCTGAT
TCTGTGGATAACCGTATTACCGCCTTTGAGTGAGCTGATACCGCTCGCCGCAGCCGAACGACCGAGCGCA
GCGAGTCAGTGAGCGAGGAAGCGGAAGAGCGCCCAATACGCAAACCGCCTCTCCCCGCGCGTTGGCCGAT
TCATTAATGCAGCTGGCACGACAGGTTTCCCGACTGGAAAGCGGGCAGTGAGCGCAACGCAATTAATGTG
AGTTAGCTCACTCATTAGGCACCCCAGGCTTTACACTTTATGCTTCCGGCTCGTATGTTGTGTGGAATTG
TGAGCGGATAACAATTTCACACAGGAAACAGCTATGACCATGATTACGCCAAGCGCGCAATTAACCCTCA
CTAAAGGGAACAAAAGCTGGAGCTGCAAGCTTAATGTAGTCTTATGCAATACTCTTGTAGTCTTGCAACA
TGGTAACGATGAGTTAGCAACATGCCTTACAAGGAGAGAAAAAGCACCGTGCATGCCGATTGGTGGAAGT
AAGG
